Addgene plasmid #200097: 1K245 GLUT1-GFP
Purpose: human GLUT1 with a single cytosolic lysine (K245) and C-terminal GFP tag in pQCXIP vector
Depositing lab: Jason MacGurn. Depositing organization: Vanderbilt University. Publication: Lysosomal trafficking of the glucose transporter GLUT1 requires sequential regulation by TXNIP and ubiquitin. Qualls-Histed SJ, Nielsen CP, MacGurn JA. iScience. 2023 Feb 6;26(3):106150. doi: 10.1016/j.isci.2023.106150. eCollection 2023 Mar 17. PubMed 36890792.
Backbone
  Vector backbone: pQCXIP
  Backbone manufacturer: ClonTech
  Backbone size w/o insert (bp): 7400
  Total vector size (bp): 9409
  Vector type: Mammalian Expression, Retroviral
  Selectable markers: Puromycin
Growth in bacteria
  Bacterial resistance: Ampicillin, 100 μg/mL
  Growth temperature: 37°C
  Growth strain: NEB Stable
  Copy number: High Copy
Gene/Insert
  Gene/Insert name: GLUT1
  Species: H. sapiens (human)
  Insert size (bp): 2245
  Mutation: K-->R mutations of amino acids 6, 7, 225, 229, 230, 255, 256, 451, 456, 477
  GenBank ID: NM_006516.4
  Entrez Gene: SLC2A1 (a.k.a. CSE, DYT17, DYT18, DYT9, EIG12, GLUT, GLUT-1, GLUT1, GLUT1DS, HTLVR, PED, SDCHCN)
  Promoter: CMV
  Tag / fusion protein: GFP (C terminal on insert)
  Cloning method: Restriction Enzyme; 5′ cloning site BlpI (unknown if destroyed); 3′ cloning site XhoI (unknown if destroyed)
  Sequencing primers: 5′ AACCGTCAGATCGCCTGGAG
Terms and licenses: Academic/Nonprofit Terms; Industry Terms: Not Available to Industry
How to cite: 1K245 GLUT1-GFP was a gift from Jason MacGurn (Addgene plasmid # 200097 ; http://n2t.net/addgene:200097 ; RRID:Addgene_200097)
