[The description below was written by a language model from this plasmid's Addgene catalogue record and pLannotate feature annotations shown in this document.]
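Description:
1K245 GLUT1-GFP is a self-inactivating gammaretroviral expression plasmid built on the pQCXIP backbone, designed to deliver a lysine-restricted human GLUT1 (SLC2A1) reporter into mammalian cells. In bacteria it is maintained through a high-copy ColE1/pUC-type origin and selected with ampicillin via the bla gene. The viral portion begins with a hybrid CMV enhancer/promoter fused to a truncated 5′ LTR, which drives production of the genomic RNA in packaging cells. This is followed by a Ψ packaging signal with a truncated gag segment and ends in a ΔU3 3′ LTR. Because the U3 deletion is copied to both LTRs during reverse transcription, the integrated provirus lacks LTR promoter activity, and expression depends on the internal promoter.

That internal CMV enhancer/promoter drives a bicistronic transcript. The first cistron is GLUT1 joined at its C terminus to GFP, which the feature annotation identifies as a mammalian codon-optimized Cycle 3 GFP. A Gateway attB2 site lies between the two coding regions, apparently a remnant of earlier cloning. An EMCV IRES then allows translation of puromycin N-acetyltransferase, so transduced cells can be selected with puromycin. The GLUT1 sequence carries lysine-to-arginine substitutions at positions 6, 7, 225, 229, 230, 255, 256, 451, 456 and 477, leaving K245 as the only cytosolic lysine. Together with the associated study on TXNIP- and ubiquitin-dependent lysosomal trafficking of GLUT1, this design suggests use in testing whether a single ubiquitin-acceptor site is enough for transporter sorting, with GFP fluorescence tracking localization and turnover. The sequenced record is slightly shorter than the catalogued total size.
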