Features (pLannotate 1.2.2; 23 found; start..end, strand, type, name):
    309..512     +  promoter       CMV promoter: human cytomegalovirus (CMV) immediate early promoter
    513..688     +  LTR            5' LTR (truncated): truncated long terminal repeat from Moloney murine sarcoma virus
    810..1084    +  misc_feature   MESV Ψ (fragment): packaging signal of murine embryonic stem cell virus
   1151..1567    +  CDS            gag (truncated): truncated Moloney murine leukemia virus (MMLV) gag gene lacking the start codon
   1604..1907    +  enhancer       CMV enhancer: human cytomegalovirus immediate early enhancer
   1908..2111    +  promoter       CMV promoter: human cytomegalovirus (CMV) immediate early promoter
   2250..3725    +  CDS            SLC2A1: GTR1_HUMAN - Also known as GLUT1 From Homo sapiens (Human).
   3742..3766    -  protein_bind   attB2: mutant version of attB; recombination site for the Gateway® BP reaction BP Clonase™
   3777..4496    +  CDS            Cycle 3 GFP: Cycle 3 GFP (Crameri et al., 1996) mammalian codon-optimized
   4623..5085    +  misc_feature   IRES: internal ribosome entry site (IRES) of the encephalomyocarditis virus (EMCV)
   5118..5717    +  CDS            PuroR: puromycin N-acetyltransferase; pac from Streptomyces alboniger; confers resistance to puromycin
   5767..5832    +  CDS            dmpM (fragment): DMPM_STRAD - Protein inferred from homology: Swiss-Prot protein existence level 3. From Streptomyces alboniger.
   5845..5916    +  CDS            Mos (fragment): MOS_MOUSE - Experimental evidence at transcript level: Swiss-Prot protein existence level 2. From Mus musculus (Mouse).
   5949..6049    +  CDS            env (fragment): murine leukemia virus gPr80 envelope polyprotein precursor; env; proteolytically cleaved into gp70SU and p15TM subunits
   6091..6516    +  LTR            3' LTR (ΔU3): self-inactivating 3' long terminal repeat (LTR) from Moloney murine leukemia virus
   6585..6625    +  CDS            rop (fragment): Rop protein, which maintains plasmids at low copy number; rop
   6727..6765    +  misc_feature   bom (fragment): basis of mobility region from pBR322
   6782..7111    +  promoter       SV40 promoter: SV40 enhancer and early promoter
   7117..7218    +  misc_feature   bom (fragment): basis of mobility region from pBR322
   7404..7992    -  rep_origin     ori: high-copy-number ColE1/pMB1/pBR322/pUC origin of replication
   8163..9023    -  CDS            AmpR: β-lactamase; bla; confers resistance to ampicillin, carbenicillin, and related antibiotics
   9024..9128    -  promoter       AmpR promoter: bla
   9314..308     +  enhancer       CMV enhancer (across the origin): human cytomegalovirus immediate early enhancer
>Addgene plasmid #200097 | 1K245 GLUT1-GFP | addgene full sequence | sequence record 391905 | Addgene NGS Result
TCCGCGTTACATAACTTACGGTAAATGGCCCGCCTGGCTGACCGCCCAACGACCCCCGCCCATTGACGTC
AATAATGACGTATGTTCCCATAGTAACGCCAATAGGGACTTTCCATTGACGTCAATGGGTGGAGTATTTA
CGGTAAACTGCCCACTTGGCAGTACATCAAGTGTATCATATGCCAAGTACGCCCCCTATTGACGTCAATG
ACGGTAAATGGCCCGCCTGGCATTATGCCCAGTACATGACCTTATGGGACTTTCCTACTTGGCAGTACAT
CTACGTATTAGTCATCGCTATTACCATGGTGATGCGGTTTTGGCAGTACATCAATGGGCGTGGATAGCGG
TTTGACTCACGGGGATTTCCAAGTCTCCACCCCATTGACGTCAATGGGAGTTTGTTTTGGCACCAAAATC
AACGGGACTTTCCAAAATGTCGTAACAACTCCGCCCCATTGACGCAAATGGGCGGTAGGCGTGTACGGTG
GGAGGTCTATATAAGCAGAGCTCAATAAAAGAGCCCACAACCCCTCACTCGGCGCGCCAGTCTTCCGATA
GACTGCGTCGCCCGGGTACCCGTATTCCCAATAAAGCCTCTTGCTGTTTGCATCCGAATCGTGGTCTCGC
TGTTCCTTGGGAGGGTCTCCTCTGAGTGATTGACTACCCACGACGGGGGTCTTTCATTTGGGGGCTCGTC
CGGGATTTGGAGACCCCTGCCCAGGGACCACCGACCCACCACCGGGAGGTAAGCTGGCCAGCAACTTATC
TGTGTCTGTCCGATTGTCTAGTGTCTATGTTTGATGTTATGCGCCTGCGTCTGTACTAGTTAGCTAACTA
GCTCTGTATCTGGCGGACCCGTGGTGGAACTGACGAGTTCTGAACACCCGGCCGCAACCCTGGGAGACGT
CCCAGGGACTTTGGGGGCCGTTTTTGTGGCCCGACCTGAGGAAGGGAGTCGATGTGGAATCCGACCCCGT
CAGGATATGTGGTTCTGGTAGGAGACGAGAACCTAAAACAGTTCCCGCCTCCGTCTGAATTTTTGCTTTC
GGTTTGGAACCGAAGCCGCGCGTCTTGTCTGCTGCAGCGCTGCAGCATCGTTCTGTGTTGTCTCTGTCTG
ACTGTGTTTCTGTATTTGTCTGAAAATTAGGGCCAGACTGTTACCACTCCCTTAAGTTTGACCTTAGGTC
ACTGGAAAGATGTCGAGCGGATCGCTCACAACCAGTCGGTAGATGTCAAGAAGAGACGTTGGGTTACCTT
CTGCTCTGCAGAATGGCCAACCTTTAACGTCGGATGGCCGCGAGACGGCACCTTTAACCGAGACCTCATC
ACCCAGGTTAAGATCAAGGTCTTTTCACCTGGCCCGCATGGACACCCAGACCAGGTCCCCTACATCGTGA
CCTGGGAAGCCTTGGCTTTTGACCCCCCTCCCTGGGTCAAGCCCTTTGTACACCCTAAGCCTCCGCCTCC
TCTTCCTCCATCCGCCCCGTCTCTCCCCCTTGAACCTCCTCGTTCGACCCCGCCTCGATCCTCCCTTTAT
CCAGCCCTCACTCCTTCTCTAGGCGCCGGAATTGAAGATCTGGGGGATCGATCCTCTAGAGTCCGTTACA
TAACTTACGGTAAATGGCCCGCCTGGCTGACCGCCCAACGACCCCCGCCCATTGACGTCAATAATGACGT
ATGTTCCCATAGTAACGCCAATAGGGACTTTCCATTGACGTCAATGGGTGGAGTATTTACGGTAAACTGC
CCACTTGGCAGTACATCAAGTGTATCATATGCCAAGTACGCCCCCTATTGACGTCAATGACGGTAAATGG
CCCGCCTGGCATTATGCCCAGTACATGACCTTATGGGACTTTCCTACTTGGCAGTACATCTACGTATTAG
TCATCGCTATTACCATGGTGATGCGGTTTTGGCAGTACATCAATGGGCGTGGATAGCGGTTTGACTCACG
GGGATTTCCAAGTCTCCACCCCATTGACGTCAATGGGAGTTTGTTTTGGCACCAAAATCAACGGGACTTT
CCAAAATGTCGTAACAACTCCGCCCCATTGACGCAAATGGGCGGTAGGCGTGTACGGTGGGAGGTCTATA
TAAGCAGAGCTCGTTTAGTGAACCGTCAGATCGCCTGGAGACGCCATCCACGCTGTTTTGACCTCCATAG
AAGACACCGGGACCGATCCAGCCTCCGCGGCCGGGAACGGTGCATTGGAACGGACCTGCAGGAATTGATC
CGCGGCCGCATGGAGCCCAGCAGCCGGCGGCTGACGGGTCGCCTCATGCTGGCCGTGGGAGGAGCAGTGC
TTGGCTCCCTGCAGTTTGGCTACAACACTGGAGTCATCAATGCCCCCCAGAAGGTGATCGAGGAGTTCTA
CAACCAGACATGGGTCCACCGCTATGGGGAGAGCATCCTGCCCACCACGCTCACCACGCTCTGGTCCCTC
TCAGTGGCCATCTTTTCTGTTGGGGGCATGATTGGCTCCTTCTCTGTGGGCCTTTTCGTTAACCGCTTTG
GCCGGCGGAATTCAATGCTGATGATGAACCTGCTGGCCTTCGTGTCCGCCGTGCTCATGGGCTTCTCGAA
ACTGGGCAAGTCCTTTGAGATGCTGATCCTGGGCCGCTTCATCATCGGTGTGTACTGCGGCCTGACCACA
GGCTTCGTGCCCATGTATGTGGGTGAAGTGTCACCCACAGCCCTTCGTGGGGCCCTGGGCACCCTGCACC
AGCTGGGCATCGTCGTCGGCATCCTCATCGCCCAGGTGTTCGGCCTGGACTCCATCATGGGCAACAAGGA
CCTGTGGCCCCTGCTGCTGAGCATCATCTTCATCCCGGCCCTGCTGCAGTGCATCGTGCTGCCCTTCTGC
CCCGAGAGTCCCCGCTTCCTGCTCATCAACCGCAACGAGGAGAACCGGGCCCGGAGTGTGCTACGGCGGC
TGCGCGGGACAGCTGACGTGACCCATGACCTGCAGGAGATGAAGGAAGAGAGTCGGCAGATGATGCGGGA
GCGGCGGGTCACCATCCTGGAGCTGTTCCGCTCCCCCGCCTACCGCCAGCCCATCCTCATCGCTGTGGTG
CTGCAGCTGTCCCAGCAGCTGTCTGGCATCAACGCTGTCTTCTATTACTCCACGAGCATCTTCGAGAAGG
CGGGGGTGCAGCAGCCTGTGTATGCCACCATTGGCTCCGGTATCGTCAACACGGCCTTCACTGTCGTGTC
GCTGTTTGTGGTGGAGCGAGCAGGCCGGCGGACCCTGCACCTCATAGGCCTCGCTGGCATGGCGGGTTGT
GCCATACTCATGACCATCGCGCTAGCACTGCTGGAGCAGCTACCCTGGATGTCCTATCTGAGCATCGTGG
CCATCTTTGGCTTTGTGGCCTTCTTTGAAGTGGGTCCTGGCCCCATCCCATGGTTCATCGTGGCTGAACT
CTTCAGCCAGGGTCCACGTCCAGCTGCCATTGCCGTTGCAGGCTTCTCCAACTGGACCTCAAATTTCATT
GTGGGCATGTGCTTCCAGTATGTGGAGCAACTGTGTGGTCCCTACGTCTTCATCATCTTCACTGTGCTCC
TGGTTCTGTTCTTCATCTTCACCTACTTCCGGGTTCCTGAGACTCGGGGCCGGACCTTCGATGAGATCGC
TTCCGGCTTCCGGCAGGGGGGAGCCAGCCAAAGTGACCGGACACCCGAGGAGCTGTTCCATCCCCTGGGG
GCTGATTCCCAAGTGAAGGGTGGGCGCGCCGACCCAGCTTTCTTGTACAAAGTGGTTCGATCTAGAATGG
CTAGCAAAGGAGAAGAACTTTTCACTGGAGTTGTCCCAATTCTTGTTGAATTAGATGGTGATGTTAATGG
GCACAAATTTTCTGTCAGTGGAGAGGGTGAAGGTGATGCTACATACGGAAAGCTTACCCTTAAATTTATT
TGCACTACTGGAAAACTACCTGTTCCATGGCCAACACTTGTCACTACTTTCTCTTATGGTGTTCAATGCT
TTTCCCGTTATCCGGATCATATGAAACGGCATGACTTTTTCAAGAGTGCCATGCCCGAAGGTTATGTACA
GGAACGCACTATATCTTTCAAAGATGACGGGAACTACAAGACGCGTGCTGAAGTCAAGTTTGAAGGTGAT
ACCCTTGTTAATCGTATCGAGTTAAAAGGTATTGATTTTAAAGAAGATGGAAACATTCTCGGACACAAAC
TCGAGTACAACTATAACTCACACAATGTATACATCACGGCAGACAAACAAAAGAATGGAATCAAAGCTAA
CTTCAAAATTCGCCACAACATTGAAGATGGATCCGTTCAACTAGCAGACCATTATCAACAAAATACTCCA
ATTGGCGATGGCCCTGTCCTTTTACCAGACAACCATTACCTGTCGACACAATCTGCCCTTTCGAAAGATC
CCAACGAAAAGCGTGACCACATGGTCCTTCTTGAGTTTGTAACTGCTGCTGGGATTACACATGGCATGGA
TGAGCTCTACAAATAATTAATTAACGGATCCGGAATTCCGCYCCCCCCCCCCTAACGTTACTGGCCGAAG
CCGCTTGGAATAAGGCCGGTGTGCGTTTGTCTATATGTTATTTTCCACCATATTGCCGTCTTTTGGCAAT
GTGAGGGCCCGGAAACCTGGCCCTGTCTTCTTGACGAGCATTCCTAGGGGTCTTTCCCCTCTCGCCAAAG
GAATGCAAGGTCTGTTGAATGTCGTGAAGGAAGCAGTTCCTCTGGAAGCTTCTTGAAGACAAACAACGTC
TGTAGCGACCCTTTGCAGGCAGCGGAACCCCCCACCTGGCGACAGGTGCCTCTGCGGCCAAAAGCCACGT
GTATAAGATACACCTGCAAAGGCGGCACAACCCCAGTGCCACGTTGTGAGTTGGATAGTTGTGGAAAGAG
TCAAATGGCTCTCCTCAAGCGTATTCAACAAGGGGCTGAAGGATGCCCAGAAGGTACCCCATTGTATGGG
ATCTGATCTGGGGCCTCGGTGCACATGCTTTACATGTGTTTAGTCGAGGTTAAAAAAACGTCTAGGCCCC
CCGAACCACGGGGACGTGGTTTTCCTTTGAAAAACACGATGATAAGCTTGCCACAACCCACAAGGAGACG
ACCTTCCATGACCGAGTACAAGCCCACGGTGCGCCTCGCCACCCGCGACGACGTCCCCCGGGCCGTACGC
ACCCTCGCCGCCGCGTTCGCCGACTACCCCGCCACGCGCCACACCGTCGACCCGGACCGCCACATCGAGC
GGGTCACCGAGCTGCAAGAACTCTTCCTCACGCGCGTCGGGCTCGACATCGGCAAGGTGTGGGTCGCGGA
CGACGGCGCCGCGGTGGCGGTCTGGACCACGCCGGAGAGCGTCGAAGCGGGGGCGGTGTTCGCCGAGATC
GGCCCGCGCATGGCCGAGTTGAGCGGTTCCCGGCTGGCCGCGCAGCAACAGATGGAAGGCCTCCTGGCGC
CGCACCGGCCCAAGGAGCCCGCGTGGTTCCTGGCCACCGTCGGCGTCTCGCCCGACCACCAGGGCAAGGG
TCTGGGCAGCGCCGTCGTGCTCCCCGGAGTGGAGGCGGCCGAGCGCGCCGGGGTGCCCGCCTTCCTGGAG
ACCTCCGCGCCCCGCAACCTCCCCTTCTACGAGCGGCTCGGCTTCACCGTCACCGCCGACGTCGAGGTGC
CCGAAGGACCGCGCACCTGGTGCATGACCCGCAAGCCCGGTGCCTGACGCCCGCCCCACGACCCGCAGCG
CCCGACCGAAAGGAGCGCACGACCCCATGGCTCCGACCGAAGCCACCCGGGGCGGCCCCGCCGACCCCGC
ACCCGCCCCCGAGGCCCACCGACTCTAGTCGAGGGCTGCAGCGCTGCAGAGGCCGAGTGCAGAACTGCTC
CAAAGGGACCTCAAGGCTTTCCGAGGGACACTAGGCTGACTCCATCGAGCCAGTGTAGAGATAAGCTTAT
CGATTAGTCCAATTTGTTAAAGACAGGATATCAGTGGTCCAGGCTCTAGTTTTGACTCAACAATATCACC
AGCTGAAGCCTATAGAGTACGAGCCATAGATAAAATAAAAGATTTTATTTAGTCTCCAGAAAAAGGGGGG
AATGAAAGACCCCACCTGTAGGTTTGGCAAGCTAGCTTAAGTAACGCCATTTTGCAAGGCATGGAAAAAT
ACATAACTGAGAATAGAGAAGTTCAGATCAAGGTCAGGAACAGATGGAACAGGGTCGACCCTAGAGAACC
ATCAGATGTTTCCAGGGTGCCCCAAGGACCTGAAATGACCCTGTGCCTTATTTGAACTAACCAATCAGTT
CGCTTCTCGCTTCTGTTCGCGCGCTTCTGCTCCCCGAGCTCAATAAAAGAGCCCACAACCCCTCACTCGG
GGCGCCAGTCCTCCGATTGACTGAGTCGCCCGGGTACCCGTGTATCCAATAAACCCTCTTGCAGTTGCAT
CCGACTTGTGGTCTCGCTGTTCCTTGGGAGGGTCTCCTCTGAGTGATTGACTACCCGTCAGCGGGGGTCT
TTCATTTGGGGGCTCGTCCGGGATCGGGAGACCCCTGCCCAGGGACCACCGACCCACCACCGGGAGGTAA
GCTGGCTGCCTCGCGCGTTTCGGTGATGACGGTGAAAACCTCTGACACATGCAGCTCCCGGAGACGGTCA
CAGCTTGTCTGTAAGCGGATGCCGGGAGCAGACAAGCCCGTCAGGGCGCGTCAGCGGGTGTTGGCGGGTG
TCGGGGCGCAGCCATGACCCAGTCACGTAGCGATAGCGGAGTGTAGATCCGGCTGTGGAATGTGTGTCAG
TTAGGGTGTGGAAAGTCCCCAGGCTCCCCAGCAGGCAGAAGTATGCAAAGCATGCATCTCAATTAGTCAG
CAACCAGGTGTGGAAAGTCCCCAGGCTCCCCAGCAGGCAGAAGTATGCAAAGCATGCATCTCAATTAGTC
AGCAACCATAGTCCCGCCCCTAACTCCGCCCATCCCGCCCCTAACTCCGCCCAGTTCCGCCCATTCTCCG
CCCCATGGCTGACTAATTTTTTTTATTTATGCAGAGGCCGAGGCCGCCTCGGCCTCTGAGCTATTCCAGA
AGTAGTGAGGAGGCTTTTTTGGAGGCCTAGGCTTTTGCAAAAAGCTTACTGGCTTAACTATGCGGCATCA
GAGCAGATTGTACTGAGAGTGCACCATATGCGGTGTGAAATACCGCACAGATGCGTAAGGAGAAAATACC
GCATCAGGCGCTCTTCCGCTTCCTCGCTCACTGACTCGCTGCGCTCGGTCGTTCGGCTGCGGCGAGCGGT
ATCAGCTCACTCAAAGGCGGTAATACGGTTATCCACAGAATCAGGGGATAACGCAGGAAAGAACATGTGA
GCAAAAGGCCAGCAAAAGGCCAGGAACCGTAAAAAGGCCGCGTTGCTGGCGTTTTTCCATAGGCTCCGCC
CCCCTGACGAGCATCACAAAAATCGACGCTCAAGTCAGAGGTGGCGAAACCCGACAGGACTATAAAGATA
CCAGGCGTTTCCCCCTGGAAGCTCCCTCGTGCGCTCTCCTGTTCCGACCCTGCCGCTTACCGGATACCTG
TCCGCCTTTCTCCCTTCGGGAAGCGTGGCGCTTTCTCATAGCTCACGCTGTAGGTATCTCAGTTCGGTGT
AGGTCGTTCGCTCCAAGCTGGGCTGTGTGCACGAACCCCCCGTTCAGCCCGACCGCTGCGCCTTATCCGG
TAACTATCGTCTTGAGTCCAACCCGGTAAGACACGACTTATCGCCACTGGCAGCAGCCACTGGTAACAGG
ATTAGCAGAGCGAGGTATGTAGGCGGTGCTACAGAGTTCTTGAAGTGGTGGCCTAACTACGGCTACACTA
GAAGGACAGTATTTGGTATCTGCGCTCTGCTGAAGCCAGTTACCTTCGGAAAAAGAGTTGGTAGCTCTTG
ATCCGGCAAACAAACCACCGCTGGTAGCGGTGGTTTTTTTGTTTGCAAGCAGCAGATTACGCGCAGAAAA
AAAGGATCTCAAGAAGATCCTTTGATCTTTTCTACGGGGTCTGACGCTCAGTGGAACGAAAACTCACGTT
AAGGGATTTTGGTCATGAGATTATCAAAAAGGATCTTCACCTAGATCCTTTTAAATTAAAAATGAAGTTT
TAAATCAATCTAAAGTATATATGAGTAAACTTGGTCTGACAGTTACCAATGCTTAATCAGTGAGGCACCT
ATCTCAGCGATCTGTCTATTTCGTTCATCCATAGTTGCCTGACTCCCCGTCGTGTAGATAACTACGATAC
GGGAGGGCTTACCATCTGGCCCCAGTGCTGCAATGATACCGCGAGACCCACGCTCACCGGCTCCAGATTT
ATCAGCAATAAACCAGCCAGCCGGAAGGGCCGAGCGCAGAAGTGGTCCTGCAACTTTATCCGCCTCCATC
CAGTCTATTAATTGTTGCCGGGAAGCTAGAGTAAGTAGTTCGCCAGTTAATAGTTTGCGCAACGTTGTTG
CCATTGCTGCAGGCATCGTGGTGTCACGCTCGTCGTTTGGTATGGCTTCATTCAGCTCCGGTTCCCAACG
ATCAAGGCGAGTTACATGATCCCCCATGTTGTGCAAAAAAGCGGTTAGCTCCTTCGGTCCTCCGATCGTT
GTCAGAAGTAAGTTGGCCGCAGTGTTATCACTCATGGTTATGGCAGCACTGCATAATTCTCTTACTGTCA
TGCCATCCGTAAGATGCTTTTCTGTGACTGGTGAGTACTCAACCAAGTCATTCTGAGAATAGTGTATGCG
GCGACCGAGTTGCTCTTGCCCGGCGTCAACACGGGATAATACCGCGCCACATAGCAGAACTTTAAAAGTG
CTCATCATTGGAAAACGTTCTTCGGGGCGAAAACTCTCAAGGATCTTACCGCTGTTGAGATCCAGTTCGA
TGTAACCCACTCGTGCACCCAACTGATCTTCAGCATCTTTTACTTTCACCAGCGTTTCTGGGTGAGCAAA
AACAGGAAGGCAAAATGCCGCAAAAAAGGGAATAAGGGCGACACGGAAATGTTGAATACTCATACTCTTC
CTTTTTCAATATTATTGAAGCATTTATCAGGGTTATTGTCTCATGAGCGGATACATATTTGAATGTATTT
AGAAAAATAAACAAATAGGGGTTCCGCGCACATTTCCCCGAAAAGTGCCACCTGACGTCTAAGAAACCAT
TATTATCATGACATTAACCTATAAAAATAGGCGTATCACGAGGCCCTTTCGTCTTCAAGAATTAGCTTGG
CCATTGCATACGTTGTATCCATATCATAATATGTACATTTATATTGGCTCATGTCCAACATTACCGCCAT
GTTGACATTGATTATTGACTAGTTATTAATAGTAATCAATTACGGGGTCATTAGTTCATAGCCCATATAT
GGAGT
